>Addgene plasmid #20247 | pE1B-C-F/Sox10-MCS8 | depositor full sequence | sequence record 9530 | Author sequence
TTGTACAAAGTGGTGATGGGCTCGAGATCTCAGGGATATAAAGCTGGGTTGGTGTTGCTTTGAATAGTTC
ATCTTAAGCTTGGCATTCCGGTACTGTTGGTAAAGCCACCATGGAAGACGCCAAAAACATAAAGAAAGGC
CCGGCGCCATTCTATCCGCTGGAAGATGGAACCGCTGGAGAGCAACTGCATAAGGCTATGAAGAGATACG
CCCTGGTTCCTGGAACAATTGCTTTTACAGATGCACATATCGAGGTGGACATCACTTACGCTGAGTACTT
CGAAATGTCCGTTCGGTTGGCAGAAGCTATGAAACGATATGGGCTGAATACAAATCACAGAATCGTCGTA
TGCAGTGAAAACTCTCTTCAATTCTTTATGCCGGTGTTGGGCGCGTTATTTATCGGAGTTGCAGTTGCGC
CCGCGAACGACATTTATAATGAACGTGAATTGCTCAACAGTATGGGCATTTCGCAGCCTACCGTGGTGTT
CGTTTCCAAAAAGGGGTTGCAAAAAATTTTGAACGTGCAAAAAAAGCTCCCAATCATCCAAAAAATTATT
ATCATGGATTCTAAAACGGATTACCAGGGATTTCAGTCGATGTACACGTTCGTCACATCTCATCTACCTC
CCGGTTTTAATGAATACGATTTTGTGCCAGAGTCCTTCGATAGGGACAAGACAATTGCACTGATCATGAA
CTCCTCTGGATCTACTGGTCTGCCTAAAGGTGTCGCTCTGCCTCATAGAACTGCCTGCGTGAGATTCTCG
CATGCCAGAGATCCTATTTTTGGCAATCAAATCATTCCGGATACTGCGATTTTAAGTGTTGTTCCATTCC
ATCACGGTTTTGGAATGTTTACTACACTCGGATATTTGATATGTGGATTTCGAGTCGTCTTAATGTATAG
ATTTGAAGAAGAGCTGTTTCTGAGGAGCCTTCAGGATTACAAGATTCAAAGTGCGCTGCTGGTGCCAACC
CTATTCTCCTTCTTCGCCAAAAGCACTCTGATTGACAAATACGATTTATCTAATTTACACGAAATTGCTT
CTGGTGGCGCTCCCCTCTCTAAGGAAGTCGGGGAAGCGGTTGCCAAGAGGTTCCATCTGCCAGGTATCAG
GCAAGGATATGGGCTCACTGAGACTACATCAGCTATTCTGATTACACCCGAGGGGGATGATAAACCGGGC
GCGGTCGGTAAAGTTGTTCCATTTTTTGAAGCGAAGGTTGTGGATCTGGATACCGGGAAAACGCTGGGCG
TTAATCAAAGAGGCGAACTGTGTGTGAGAGGTCCTATGATTATGTCCGGTTATGTAAACAATCCGGAAGC
GACCAACGCCTTGATTGACAAGGATGGATGGCTACATTCTGGAGACATAGCTTACTGGGACGAAGACGAA
CACTTCTTCATCGTTGACCGCCTGAAGTCTCTGATTAAGTACAAAGGCTATCAGGTGGCTCCCGCTGAAT
TGGAATCCATCTTGCTCCAACACCCCAACATCTTCGACGCAGGTGTCGCAGGTCTTCCCGACGATGACGC
CGGTGAACTTCCCGCCGCCGTTGTTGTTTTGGAGCACGGAAAGACGATGACGGAAAAAGAGATCGTGGAT
TACGTCGCCAGTCAAGTAACAACCGCGAAAAAGTTGCGCGGAGGAGTTGTGTTTGTGGACGAAGTACCGA
AAGGTCTTACCGGAAAACTCGACGCAAGAAAAATCAGAGAGATCCTCATAAAGGCCAAGAAGGGCGGAAA
GATCGCCGTGTAATTCTAGAGTCGGGGCGGCCGGCCGCTTCGAGCAGACATGATAAGATACATTGATGAG
TTTGGACAAACCACAACTAGAATGCAGTGAAAAAAATGCTTTATTTGTGAAATTTGTGATGCTATTGCTT
TATTTGTAACCATTATAAGCTGCAATAAACAAGTTAACAACAACAATTGCATTCATTTTATGTTTCAGGT
TCAGGGGGAGGTGTGGGAGGTTTTTTAAAGCAAGTAAAACCTCTACAAATGTGGTAAAATCGATAAGGAT
CCGTCGACCGATGCCCTTGAGAGCCTTCAACCCAGTCAGCTCCTTCCGGTGGGCGCGGGGCATGACTATC
GTCGCCGCACTTATGACTGTCTTCTTTATCATGCAACTCGTAGGACAGGTGCCGGCAGCGCTCTTCCGCT
TCCTCGCTCACTGACTCGCTGCGCTCGGTCGTTCGGCTGCGGCGAGCGGTATCAGCTCACTCAAAGGCGG
TAATACGGTTATCCACAGAATCAGGGGATAACGCAGGAAAGAACATGTGAGCAAAAGGCCAGCAAAAGGC
CAGGAACCGTAAAAAGGCCGCGTTGCTGGCGTTTTTCCATAGGCTCCGCCCCCCTGACGAGCATCACAAA
AATCGACGCTCAAGTCAGAGGTGGCGAAACCCGACAGGACTATAAAGATACCAGGCGTTTCCCCCTGGAA
GCTCCCTCGTGCGCTCTCCTGTTCCGACCCTGCCGCTTACCGGATACCTGTCCGCCTTTCTCCCTTCGGG
AAGCGTGGCGCTTTCTCATAGCTCACGCTGTAGGTATCTCAGTTCGGTGTAGGTCGTTCGCTCCAAGCTG
GGCTGTGTGCACGAACCCCCCGTTCAGCCCGACCGCTGCGCCTTATCCGGTAACTATCGTCTTGAGTCCA
ACCCGGTAAGACACGACTTATCGCCACTGGCAGCAGCCACTGGTAACAGGATTAGCAGAGCGAGGTATGT
AGGCGGTGCTACAGAGTTCTTGAAGTGGTGGCCTAACTACGGCTACACTAGAAGAACAGTATTTGGTATC
TGCGCTCTGCTGAAGCCAGTTACCTTCGGAAAAAGAGTTGGTAGCTCTTGATCCGGCAAACAAACCACCG
CTGGTAGCGGTGGTTTTTTTGTTTGCAAGCAGCAGATTACGCGCAGAAAAAAAGGATCTCAAGAAGATCC
TTTGATCTTTTCTACGGGGTCTGACGCTCAGTGGAACGAAAACTCACGTTAAGGGATTTTGGTCATGAGA
TTATCAAAAAGGATCTTCACCTAGATCCTTTTAAATTAAAAATGAAGTTTTAAATCAATCTAAAGTATAT
ATGAGTAAACTTGGTCTGACAGTTACCAATGCTTAATCAGTGAGGCACCTATCTCAGCGATCTGTCTATT
TCGTTCATCCATAGTTGCCTGACTCCCCGTCGTGTAGATAACTACGATACGGGAGGGCTTACCATCTGGC
CCCAGTGCTGCAATGATACCGCGAGACCCACGCTCACCGGCTCCAGATTTATCAGCAATAAACCAGCCAG
CCGGAAGGGCCGAGCGCAGAAGTGGTCCTGCAACTTTATCCGCCTCCATCCAGTCTATTAATTGTTGCCG
GGAAGCTAGAGTAAGTAGTTCGCCAGTTAATAGTTTGCGCAACGTTGTTGCCATTGCTACAGGCATCGTG
GTGTCACGCTCGTCGTTTGGTATGGCTTCATTCAGCTCCGGTTCCCAACGATCAAGGCGAGTTACATGAT
CCCCCATGTTGTGCAAAAAAGCGGTTAGCTCCTTCGGTCCTCCGATCGTTGTCAGAAGTAAGTTGGCCGC
AGTGTTATCACTCATGGTTATGGCAGCACTGCATAATTCTCTTACTGTCATGCCATCCGTAAGATGCTTT
TCTGTGACTGGTGAGTACTCAACCAAGTCATTCTGAGAATAGTGTATGCGGCGACCGAGTTGCTCTTGCC
CGGCGTCAATACGGGATAATACCGCGCCACATAGCAGAACTTTAAAAGTGCTCATCATTGGAAAACGTTC
TTCGGGGCGAAAACTCTCAAGGATCTTACCGCTGTTGAGATCCAGTTCGATGTAACCCACTCGTGCACCC
AACTGATCTTCAGCATCTTTTACTTTCACCAGCGTTTCTGGGTGAGCAAAAACAGGAAGGCAAAATGCCG
CAAAAAAGGGAATAAGGGCGACACGGAAATGTTGAATACTCATACTCTTCCTTTTTCAATATTATTGAAG
CATTTATCAGGGTTATTGTCTCATGAGCGGATACATATTTGAATGTATTTAGAAAAATAAACAAATAGGG
GTTCCGCGCACATTTCCCCGAAAAGTGCCACCTG
[124 nt withheld, positions 4095-4218]
C
[91 nt withheld, positions 4220-4310]
A
[49 nt withheld, positions 4312-4360]
CCTTTGACGTTGGAGTCCACGTTCTTT
[37 nt withheld, positions 4388-4424]
ACCCTATCTCGGTCTATTCTTTTGATTTATAAGGGATTTTGCCGATTTCGGCCTATTGGTTAAAAAATGA
GCTGATTTAACAAAAATTTAACGCGAATTTTAACAAAATATTAACGCTTACAATTTGCCATTCGCCATTC
AGGCTGCGCAACTGTTGGGAAGGGCGATCGGTGCGGGCCTCTTCGCTATTACGCCAGCCCAAGCTACCAT
GATAAGTAAGTAATATTAAGGTACGGGAGGTACTTGGAGCGGCCGCAATAAAATATCTTTATTTTCATTA
CATCTGTGTGTTGGTTTTTTGTGTGAATCGATAGTACTAACATACGCTCTCCATCAAAACAAAACGAAAC
AAAACAAACTAGCAAAATAGGCTGTCCCCAGTGCAAGTGCAGGTGCCAGAACATTTCTCTATCGATAGGT
ACCGAGCTCTTACGCGTGCTAGCCCATCACAAGTTTGTACAAAAAAGCAGGCTGGCTGAGGCCAGATGAG
ACCCTGGCTGGCTCCCTCTTCAGACTCTGGTTTCTGCCACATCCCCGTAGCTCATGGTGGTGGGGCACGG
ATATCTGGGAGGTGGAGGAGGTAGCACACTGTATCTGGGGCCTCAGCAAAGCAGACTCTGCCAGGGAAGA
CAGCCTCATGTCCTCACAGTGTACAATGGACTGAAGGCAATTAAAGGCCAGCAAGGACTCTTCCCTCTGA
GGAGGATGGATGGGAAAGGGGAAGGGGTCCCCTGGGGCTAGAACTGCTTAGATGTTGCCACTGACAAGCT
GAGCTATCCACAGCCCCCACCCAGCACAATGCTGTCATTAACCCCTGACCCTGTCCCCTCCTTAGCCACT
TCCTCTGCAGGAGGAGGGAGGGCAGGATTCCATCCCGATTCTCTCTTCAGTGAGGTTTGGAGAGGGTCAC
AGCTCTGTGGGCTTCTCTAGAGCTTGAGCTCACAGGCTCTCTAGCTTCATAGCTGCTGAGAGTTTGAGCA
AGAGAGAGCATCTCACACTTTGGTACCTGCAGGAGCATTCATGGGGCCAAGTGCTTCAAGCCAGAGCAGT
ATGAGAGGCAAGACTGGAAAAGCTGAAGACAGAGGCAGGCAGGGAGGTCATAGGTAGAGGCTGTTCTTGT
CCCCTCCACAGTATGTTCAATGACCCAGCTTTC
Features (pLannotate 1.2.2; 13 found; start..end, strand, type, name):
    111..1763    +  CDS            luciferase: firefly luciferase; luc+; enhanced luc+ version of the luciferase gene
   1804..1925    -  polyA_signal   SV40 poly(A) signal: SV40 polyadenylation signal
   1948..2016    -  CDS            large T antigen (fragment): large T antigen from SV40 (simian virus 40)
   2032..2164    +  CDS            TcR (fragment): tetracycline efflux protein; tet; confers resistance to tetracycline
   2344..2932    -  rep_origin     ori: high-copy-number ColE1/pMB1/pBR322/pUC origin of replication
   3103..3963    -  CDS            AmpR: β-lactamase; bla; confers resistance to ampicillin, carbenicillin, and related antibiotics
   3964..4068    -  promoter       AmpR promoter: bla
   4095..4523    +  rep_origin     f1 ori (sequence partly withheld): f1 bacteriophage origin of replication; arrow indicates direction of (+) strand synthesis
   4555..4622    -  CDS            lacZα (fragment): LacZα fragment of β-galactosidase; lacZ fragment
   4681..4729    +  polyA_signal   poly(A) signal: synthetic polyadenylation signal
   4743..4834    +  misc_feature   pause site: RNA polymerase II transcriptional pause signal from the human α2 globin gene
   4873..4897    +  protein_bind   attB1: mutant version of attB; recombination site for the Gateway® BP reaction BP Clonase™
   5567..14      -  protein_bind   attB2 (across the origin): mutant version of attB; recombination site for the Gateway® BP reaction BP Clonase™
