[The description below was written by a language model from this plasmid's Addgene catalogue record and pLannotate feature annotations shown in this document.]
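Description:
pE1B-C-F/Sox10-MCS8 is a mammalian-expression luciferase reporter plasmid built to test the enhancer activity of a noncoding segment from the mouse Sox10 locus. The 667 bp insert, Sox10-MCS8, was moved into the 4.9 kb pE1B-C-F destination backbone by Gateway recombination. This consumed the vector's attR sites and left the insert flanked by attB1 and attB2 in the 5,577 nt depositor sequence. The insert sits immediately upstream of a firefly luciferase (luc+) coding sequence, which is terminated by an SV40 polyadenylation signal. The backbone name suggests an E1B minimal promoter between the insert and the reporter, but no promoter is annotated in that short interval, so the record does not confirm its identity. Upstream of the attB1 site, a synthetic poly(A) signal and an RNA polymerase II transcriptional pause site from the human α2-globin gene block read-through transcription from the backbone. Luciferase output should therefore reflect the cloned element rather than spurious plasmid transcription.

The plasmid is propagated in E. coli at high copy number from a ColE1/pUC-type origin, with ampicillin selection provided by β-lactamase under its native bla promoter. An f1 origin is also present and allows single-stranded DNA production. The short annotated fragments of SV40 large T antigen, TcR and lacZα are non-functional remnants of the vector's construction history. There is no mammalian selection marker, which is consistent with use in transient transfection assays. The associated publication concerns the identification of neural crest and glial enhancers at the mouse Sox10 locus, which fits use of this construct to measure the regulatory activity of the MCS8 segment in cultured cells.
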