Addgene plasmid #20247: pE1B-C-F/Sox10-MCS8
Depositing lab: William Pavan. Depositing organization: National Human Genome Research Institute (NHGRI). Publication: Identification of neural crest and glial enhancers at the mouse Sox10 locus through transgenesis in zebrafish. Antonellis A, Huynh JL, Lee-Lin SQ, Vinton RM, Renaud G, Loftus SK, Elliot G, Wolfsberg TG, Green ED, McCallion AS, Pavan WJ. PLoS Genet. 2008 . 4(9):e1000174. 10.1371/journal.pgen.1000174 PubMed 18773071.
Backbone
  Vector backbone: pE1B-C-F
  Backbone size w/o insert (bp): 4909
  Vector type: Mammalian Expression
Growth in bacteria
  Bacterial resistance: Ampicillin, 100 μg/mL
  Growth temperature: 37°C
  Growth strain: DH5alpha
  Copy number: High Copy
Gene/Insert
  Gene/Insert name: Sox10-MCS8
  Species: M. musculus (mouse)
  Insert size (bp): 667
  Cloning method: Gateway Cloning; 5′ cloning site attR (destroyed during cloning); 3′ cloning site attR (destroyed during cloning)
  Sequencing primers: 5′ n/a
Terms and licenses: Academic/Nonprofit Terms; Industry Terms: Not Available to Industry
How to cite: pE1B-C-F/Sox10-MCS8 was a gift from William Pavan (Addgene plasmid # 20247 ; http://n2t.net/addgene:20247 ; RRID:Addgene_20247)
