>Addgene plasmid #20247 | pE1B-C-F/Sox10-MCS8 | addgene partial sequence | sequence record 26102 | 20247 with LucNrev
GGCGCCGGGCCTTTCTTTATGTTTTTGGCGTCTTCCATGGTGGCTTTACCAACAGTACCGGAATGCCAAG
CTTAAGATGAACTATTCAAAGCAACACCAACCCAGCTTTATATCCCTGAGATCTCGAGCCCATCACAAGT
TTGTACAAAAAAGCAGGCTGGCTGAGGCCAGATGAGACCCTGGCTGGCTCCCTCTTCAGACTCTGGTTTC
TGCCACATCCCCGTAGCTCATGGTGGTGGGGCACGGATATCTGGGAGGTGGAGGAGGTAGCACACTGTAT
CTGGGGCCTCAGCAAAGCAGACTCTGCCAGGGAAGACAGCCTCATGTCCTCACAGTGTACAATGGACTGA
AGGCAATTAAAGGCCAGCAAGGACTCTTCCCTCTGAGGAGGATGGATGGGAAAGGGGAAGGGGTCCCCTG
GGGCTAGAACTGCTTAGATGTTGCCACTGACAAGCTGAGCTATCCACAGCCCCCACCCAGCACAATGCTG
TCATTAACCCCTGACCCTGTCCCCTCCTTAGCCACTTCCTCTGCAGGAGGAGGGAGGGCAGGATTCCATC
CCGATTCTCTCTTCAGTGAGGTTTGGAGAGGGTCACAGCTCTGTGGGCTTCTCTAGAGCTTGAGCTCACA
GGCTCTCTAGCTTCATAGCTGCTGAGAGTTTGAGCAAGAGAGAGCATCTCACACTTTGGTACCTGCAGGA
GCATTCATGGGGCCAAGTGCTTCAAGCCAGAGCAGTATGAGAGGCAAGACTGGAAAAGCTGAAGACAGAG
GCAGGCAGGGAGGTCATAGGTAGAGGCTGTTCTTGTCCCCTCCACAGTATGTTCAATGACCCAGCTTTCT
TGTACAAAGTGNTGATGGCTAGC
